>Addgene plasmid #110931 | KG#94 | depositor full sequence | sequence record 208603 | Full sequence
AAGAAATTTCCAAAAAAAACGTATACACCAATCATTTCTCCCCTCCGAAATGTGTAGTCGTCATGACAAA
GTGGTGACACTGGATTACGGTAGGCTCCGCCCACTTCTTGGAAAAGTGACGTGGGCTCGGTGAGCCCTAA
AGCTTTTGGTTTTCACAATTTTCTGGTTTTTGGGATTTTTGCGGGAATTTTGAGAGGAGAAAGTTGGGAG
AGAAGATATTGGAATGGTCCCCGGGGAGCTGTACATTTATACATCTAGACTGAAGCTGGGGTATTGCAAA
AAGAGAAAAGCCTATCACTTTCTTTCCATCCTGCATACTTGCCAAAAAGTTTTGGCTGAGCTTATTTTTA
AAATTGGAATTTTTTGGAATTTTCAGAAAAGAAAAAGTTTTTTCTTTTTTTTTAATTTAAAAAATTTTTG
CTATTTATTGCATGGTACTACAGAAAAACTTGAATGAAATAAAAAATTTGGAAAATTCAAGAAAACTTTT
TTTTTCATAGTTTATTTATTCGAGTTTTAATGTGGCTTTTATTTTGTTCGGTTTTTGTTTTAAAAAGATT
TTATACAAAATTTCAAGAATTTACAATTTTTCCGTTGTAAAAAATCCAAAAAAAAATCCAAAAAAATAGT
TCAGACCTTTTTTTAAATTTTAAATTTAAAAATTCAATACCAAAAAATTAAAAAAAATTAGTTTTTCCGA
GAATAAAGGAAAAATGTTGAAAAAATATTATATATAAAATTTCCAGAAAATGTGAAAACTCCAAAAAACT
GCAGACTTTTCCCCAAACTAGCTATTTTTTGAATTCATTACCTTTAAAGGTGGAGTACCGAAATTTAAGA
CTTTGCTTTTTTAGACCCAAAATGGTCCAAAACTACCAAATTTCGTAATGAGACGTTCTGAAAATTTTTC
AAAAAAATGTTATGGGAGCTCAAAGTTTTTGAAAAAATGGTATATTTTTAGCTAATTTTAACCACTTCTT
GGCGTCGCAGCGGTTGGAACTCAATTTTAATTAAATTATCATCCTTCAATGTCCTTCAATCTTTGCAATT
TCAATCGACCATACGCGTTCAGAGCATTTTTTTTTTTCGTTTTTCCTCCCGTCCAGCACATATTTAAATA
TTCTCTCTCCCCCTCCCCTGGTTCCTAAAAACTTGGGAAAGGGGAATTTCGAAGGAGGTGGAAGCTTCTT
CTTCTCCCCGAGCACACACACACATCCTCTCTTCAAAATCTTTAAGAAATAGTGCGTGTGAATGACTAGA
CGCTGAAGCTAACTTGGTTTCCGCGAACAATCCCAATCAGTGCCTGTGCCGAGGCTTCGGAGAAGAAGAG
ATTGACGTCGTCTTTTTCTTTTTTTGTGAAACAGAATAAAAAAGAATACGAAATGGACTTTTTCACACAT
TTTCGTTACTTTTCCAGAAAAAAACGAAGCTCTAGCCATGGAAGTTTGAATTGAAAACCTAAACCCCGAT
GTGTATTCATTTGAGCTTAAGCCTAAGCCTAATTCTACGCCTAAGCATAAGCCTAAGCCTATGTTCAAGC
CTAAGCCAAATTGTAGAACGTTACCAAAAGATCAAACCTATTTTTCCTACAGAAAAGGTCTAATGATAAC
TGTTAAGCGAGAGACAAGGAGAGATATATATCAAAAACTAGCCCAAACTGTGATTAACATCTATTAACTG
ACCTCAAAAAAAAAAATAGTAGAGATTAAATACTGCTCAAAAAGTTTCTTGGAAAAGTAAATTGTTAGGT
TTCTGGGGCCTGTAAAACTGGACCGAGTTTTGAAGAATTTTTTTAACTTTTCAAAGTTTGGCGTCACTGA
AAGCTTTATATTGTACATGTTCCACCAATTTTCTTTTGTATCCGTTTTTTCTGTCTCAAAACGGAGCTCG
AGCCCATGACGTGTGGATACCGTGAGAATCCGCCCAATTCCTTCACATCGATCTCATATTTCTTTCCCAG
TTTATATTGAATTCCCGTTGAATTGCGGCTTTGCAGGGGAGAAGATGTGCGTCTTTATATTTTTTTTTCT
ATCCTTACCCGCCGTGAATCCGGCTCGAATTGAGCCAATTTTTATGAATAGTAGAGCTAATTGACTTCGT
CTCCCTAGAATTGATGAGGTAAAGCTCGTGGGGAGATATGGAGATTTTTCGATTTTTTTTCCAGTAATTT
TCAGTTCAAAATTTGAGCTTTTGAGCAGGAGTTTTGAGATTTGTGCCAAAATTTCCTATTATTTTTTCAA
ATATTTTTGCTTTTGTAAAAAAGGTGTAGTAGAAGTTTTGTAGTGCCACTATTTTTTTTTTGAAAATTAT
GTTTTGGCGGAAAGTTCTTTAAAAAAGTTAATCAAAATTTTTGGCGCTTTAGTCAAATTAATTTTCTGGC
AAAAATATTAGTAATTTTGGCGTGAGTTCAATTTTCCCATTCTTAAAATTTCACACAATTAAGAATTTTA
AGATTTGGGTTTTTTTTTCAACAAAAAATCAAATATTTACATGAAAATTCGGCGGGAAATAAAAAAAAAT
ATTCCGATTCAATGTGTGAATAACTTTTTGCGGGGAATTCAAATTTGCATTATTTAAACTTTTTTTAAGC
TCGAAAAATTGAAATTCTTAAATAAATAAATAAAATTTTCCTCGAATTTTGAATGTTTCGATTTTTTAGC
GTTATTTTTTCAAAATTTCCACTAAAACTCTAGTTCTAAAGTTCTAAAACTTTAAAAACTTCCTAATGTT
GTGGTCTTGTGTTTTTTTGGCAGCGATTTCCAAATTTCTGAAATTCCAACAAAAAAACCACTACGTCAGT
TTGCATATCCAACCCCCCCCCCCCCCCCCCCCCCTCTGAGCCAATCAATCATGTGCATTTTGAATTGGCG
CCAAGGCAATCTTCGTAAAAAATAACAATAGAGTCATCCCTCAGAACAGAAAAGAAACCCGCCCGGGGGC
TCAAATACACATGTCATTTTTCTTTTTTCGCCTGATTTTTAGCCTAAATTAGTGTTTAGCAATTTTTTAA
GGTAACTCGGTGGAGTCATTTGAACTTTTTAAACTAAAATTTCAGAAAAAATTCTTTTTTTTTGTCAAAA
AATAATTTTCCCGCCGGAATTTTTCAAAAAAATAATTTTTATTTTATTTTTCAAGTTCCTTGTTTCCTCT
TTATTTTTTTATTTTGCCCCCAAAAGTTTTACACTAAAATATTTAATTTTCAGGTAATTCATCGAAAGTC
TTTCTATTTTCCGCATCTCTTGTTCAACCAAAGGACCCAAAGGTATGTTTCGAATGATACTAACATAACA
TAGAACATTTTCAGGAGGACCCTTGGCTAGCGTCGACGGTACCGGTCAGATATCACTCGAGGAGCTCCCG
AGATCTTCAGCGCTCAGCATTCGTAGAATTGTAAGTTTAAACTTTCTCATACTAACTAACGCGCTCTATT
TAAATTTTCAGAATTCCAACTGAGCGCCGGTCGCTACCATTACCAACTTGTCTGGTGTCAAAAATAATAG
GGGCCGCTGTCATCAGAGTAAGTTTAAACTGAGTTCTACTAACTAACGAGTAATATTTAAATTTTCAGCA
TCTCGCGCCCGTGCCTCTGACTTCTAAGTCCAATTACTCTTCAACATCCCTACATGCTCTTTCTCCCTGT
GCTCCCACCCCCTATTTTTGTTATTATCAAAAAAACTTCTTCTTAATTTCTTTGTTTTTTAGCTTCTTTT
AAGTCACCTCTAACAATGAAATTGTGTAGATTCAAAAATAGAATTAATTCGTAATAAAAAGTCGAAAAAA
ATTGTGCTCCCTCCCCCCATTAATAATAATTCTATCCCAAAATCTACACAATGTTCTGTGTACACTTCTT
ATGTTTTTTTTACTTCTGATAAATTTTTTTTGAAACATCATAGAAAAAACCGCACACAAAATACCTTATC
ATATGTTACGTTTCAGTTTATGACCGCAATTTTTATTTCTTCGCACGTCTGGGCCTCTCATGACGTCAAA
TCATGCTCATCGTGAAAAAGTTTTGGAGTATTTTTGGAATTTTTCAATCAAGTGAAAGTTTATGAAATTA
ATTTTCCTGCTTTTGCTTTTTGGGGGTTTCCCCTATTGTTTGTCAAGAGTTTCGAGGACGGCGTTTTTCT
TGCTAAAATCACAAGTATTGATGAGCACGATGCAAGAAAGATCGGAAGAAGGTTTGGGTTTGAGGCTCAG
TGGAAGGTGAGTAGAAGTTGATAATTTGAAAGTGGAGTAGTGTCTATGGGGTTTTTGCCTTAAATGACAG
AATACATTCCCAATATACCAAACATAACTGTTTCCTACTAGTCGGCCGTACGGGCCCTTTCGTCTCGCGC
GTTTCGGTGATGACGGTGAAAACCTCTGACACATGCAGCTCCCGGAGACGGTCACAGCTTGTCTGTAAGC
GGATGCCGGGAGCAGACAAGCCCGTCAGGGCGCGTCAGCGGGTGTTGGCGGGTGTCGGGGCTGGCTTAAC
TATGCGGCATCAGAGCAGATTGTACTGAGAGTGCACCATATGCGGTGTGAAATACCGCACAGATGCGTAA
GGAGAAAATACCGCATCAGGCGGCCTTAAGGGCCTCGTGATACGCCTATTTTTATAGGTTAATGTCATGA
TAATAATGGTTTCTTAGACGTCAGGTGGCACTTTTCGGGGAAATGTGCGCGGAACCCCTATTTGTTTATT
TTTCTAAATACATTCAAATATGTATCCGCTCATGAGACAATAACCCTGATAAATGCTTCAATAATATTGA
AAAAGGAAGAGTATGAGTATTCAACATTTCCGTGTCGCCCTTATTCCCTTTTTTGCGGCATTTTGCCTTC
CTGTTTTTGCTCACCCAGAAACGCTGGTGAAAGTAAAAGATGCTGAAGATCAGTTGGGTGCACGAGTGGG
TTACATCGAACTGGATCTCAACAGCGGTAAGATCCTTGAGAGTTTTCGCCCCGAAGAACGTTTTCCAATG
ATGAGCACTTTTAAAGTTCTGCTATGTGGCGCGGTATTATCCCGTATTGACGCCGGGCAAGAGCAACTCG
GTCGCCGCATACACTATTCTCAGAATGACTTGGTTGAGTACTCACCAGTCACAGAAAAGCATCTTACGGA
TGGCATGACAGTAAGAGAATTATGCAGTGCTGCCATAACCATGAGTGATAACACTGCGGCCAACTTACTT
CTGACAACGATCGGAGGACCGAAGGAGCTAACCGCTTTTTTGCACAACATGGGGGATCATGTAACTCGCC
TTGATCGTTGGGAACCGGAGCTGAATGAAGCCATACCAAACGACGAGCGTGACACCACGATGCCTGTAGC
AATGGCAACAACGTTGCGCAAACTATTAACTGGCGAACTACTTACTCTAGCTTCCCGGCAACAATTAATA
GACTGGATGGAGGCGGATAAAGTTGCAGGACCACTTCTGCGCTCGGCCCTTCCGGCTGGCTGGTTTATTG
CTGATAAATCTGGAGCCGGTGAGCGTGGGTCTCGCGGTATCATTGCAGCACTGGGGCCAGATGGTAAGCC
CTCCCGTATCGTAGTTATCTACACGACGGGGAGTCAGGCAACTATGGATGAACGAAATAGACAGATCGCT
GAGATAGGTGCCTCACTGATTAAGCATTGGTAACTGTCAGACCAAGTTTACTCATATATACTTTAGATTG
ATTTAAAACTTCATTTTTAATTTAAAAGGATCTAGGTGAAGATCCTTTTTGATAATCTCATGACCAAAAT
CCCTTAACGTGAGTTTTCGTTCCACTGAGCGTCAGACCCCGTAGAAAAGATCAAAGGATCTTCTTGAGAT
CCTTTTTTTCTGCGCGTAATCTGCTGCTTGCAAACAAAAAAACCACCGCTACCAGCGGTGGTTTGTTTGC
CGGATCAAGAGCTACCAACTCTTTTTCCGAAGGTAACTGGCTTCAGCAGAGCGCAGATACCAAATACTGT
CCTTCTAGTGTAGCCGTAGTTAGGCCACCACTTCAAGAACTCTGTAGCACCGCCTACATACCTCGCTCTG
CTAATCCTGTTACCAGTGGCTGCTGCCAGTGGCGATAAGTCGTGTCTTACCGGGTTGGACTCAAGACGAT
AGTTACCGGATAAGGCGCAGCGGTCGGGCTGAACGGGGGGTTCGTGCACACAGCCCAGCTTGGAGCGAAC
GACCTACACCGAACTGAGATACCTACAGCGTGAGCATTGAGAAAGCGCCACGCTTCCCGAAGGGAGAAAG
GCGGACAGGTATCCGGTAAGCGGCAGGGTCGGAACAGGAGAGCGCACGAGGGAGCTTCCAGGGGGAAACG
CCTGGTATCTTTATAGTCCTGTCGGGTTTCGCCACCTCTGACTTGAGCGTCGATTTTTGTGATGCTCGTC
AGGGGGGCGGAGCCTATGGAAAAACGCCAGCAACGCGGCCTTTTTACGGTTCCTGGCCTTTTGCTGGCCT
TTTGCTCACATGTTCTTTCCTGCGTTATCCCCTGATTCTGTGGATAACCGTATTACCGCCTTTGAGTGAG
CTGATACCGCTCGCCGCAGCCGAACGACCGAGCGCAGCGAGTCAGTGAGCGAGGAAGCGGAAGAGCGCCC
AATACGCAAACCGCCTCTCCCCGCGCGTTGGCCGATTCATTAATGCAGCTGGCACGACAGGTTTCCCGAC
TGGAAAGCGGGCAGTGAGCGCAACGCAATTAATGTGAGTTAGCTCACTCATTAGGCACCCCAGGCTTTAC
ACTTTATGCTTCCGGCTCGTATGTTGTGTGGAATTGTGAGCGGATAACAATTTCACACAGGAAACAGCTA
TGACCATGATTACGCCAAGCTGTAAGTTTAAACATGATCTTACTAACTAACTATTCTCATTTAAATTTTC
AGAGCTTAAAAATGGCTGAAATCACTCACAACGATGGATACGCTAACAACTTGGAAATGAAAT
Features (pLannotate 1.2.2; 12 found; start..end, strand, type, name):
   2813..2834    -  promoter       chicken β-actin promoter (fragment): contains a 21-bp deletion relative to the standard chicken β-actin promoter
   3062..3083    +  terminator     tbb-2 terminator (fragment): tbb-2; transcription terminator for the C. elegans tubulin beta-2 gene
   4111..4206    +  CDS            aex-5 (fragment): AEX5_CAEEL - Also known as kpc-3 From Caenorhabditis elegans.
   4334..4369    +  CDS            rop (fragment): Rop protein, which maintains plasmids at low copy number; rop
   4471..4570    +  misc_feature   bom (fragment): basis of mobility region from pBR322
   4668..4772    +  promoter       AmpR promoter: bla
   4773..5633    +  CDS            AmpR: β-lactamase; bla; confers resistance to ampicillin, carbenicillin, and related antibiotics
   5804..6392    +  rep_origin     ori: high-copy-number ColE1/pMB1/pBR322/pUC origin of replication
   6575..6667    +  CDS            lacI (fragment): lac repressor; lacI; The lac repressor binds to the lac operator to inhibit transcription in E. coli. This inhibition can be relieved by adding lactose or isopropyl-β-D-thiogalactopyranoside (IPTG).
   6680..6701    +  protein_bind   CAP binding site: CAP binding activates transcription in the presence of cAMP. E. coli catabolite activator protein
   6716..6746    +  promoter       lac promoter: promoter for the E. coli lac operon
   6754..6770    +  protein_bind   lac operator: The lac repressor binds to the lac operator to inhibit transcription in E. coli. This inhibition can be relieved by adding lactose or isopropyl-β-D-thiogalactopyranoside (IPTG). lac repressor encoded by lacI
