>Addgene plasmid #110931 | KG#94 | addgene full sequence | sequence record 212525 | Addgene NGS Result
AAGCTTGCATGCTCCCGGCCGCCATGGCCGCGGGATTACACCAATCATTTCTCCCCTCCGAAATGTGTAG
TCGTCATGACAAAGTGGTGACACTGGATTACGGTAGGCTCCGCCCACTTCTTGGAAAAGTGACGTGGGCT
CGGTGAGCCCTAAAGCTTTTGGTTTTCACAATTTTCTGGTTTTTGGGATTTTTGCGGGAATTTTGAGAGG
AGAAAGTTGGGAGAGAAGATATTGGAATGGTCCCCGGGGAGCTGTACATTTATACATCTAGACTGAAGCT
GGGGTATTGCAAAAAGAGAAAAGCCTATCACTTTCTTTCCATCCTGCATACTTGCCAAAAAGTTTTGGCT
GAGCTTATTTTTAAAATTGGAATTTTTTGGAATTTTCAGAAAAGAAAAAGTTTTTTCTTTTTTTTTAATT
TAAAAAATTTTTGCTATTTATTGCATGGTACTACAGAAAAACTTGAATGAAATAAAAAATTTGGAAAATT
CAAGAAAACTTTTTTTTTCATAGTTTATTTATTCGAGTTTTAATGTGGCTTTTATTTTGTTCGGTTTTTG
TTTTAAAAAGATTTTATACAAAATTTCAAGAATTTACAATTTTTCCGTTGTAAAAAATCCAAAAAAAAAT
CCAAAAAAATAGTTCAGACCTTTTTTTAAATTTTAAATTTAAAAATTCAATACCAAAAAATTAAAAAAAA
TTAGTTTTTCCGAGAATAAAGGAAAAATGTTGAAAAAATATTATATATAAAATTTCCAGAAAATGTGAAA
ACTCCAAAAAACTGCAGACTTTTCCCCAAACTAGCTATTTTTTGAATTCATTACCTTTAAAGGTGGAGTA
CCGAAATTTAAGACTTTGCTTTTTTAGACCCAAAATGGTCCAAAACTACCAAATTTCGTAATGAGACGTT
CTGAAAATTTTTCAAAAAAATGTTATGGGAGCTCAAAGTTTTTGAAAAAATGGTATATTTTTAGCTAATT
TTAACCACTTCTTGGCGTCGCAGCGGTTGGAACTCAATTTTAATTAAATTATCATCCTTCAATGTCCTTC
AATCTTTGCAATTTCAATCGACCATACGCGTTCAGAGCATTTTTTTTTTTCGTTTTTCCTCCCGTCCAGC
ACATATTTAAATATTCTCTCTCCCCCTCCCCTGGTTCCTAAAAACTTGGGAAAGGGGAATTTCGAAGGAG
GTGGAAGCTTCTTCTTCTCCCCGAGCACACACACACATCCTCTCTTCAAAATCTTTAAGAAATAGTGCGT
GTGAATGACTAGACGCTGAAGCTAACTTGGTTTCCGCGAACAATCCCAATCAGTGCCTGTGCCGAGGCTT
CGGAGAAGAAGAGATTGACGTCGTCTTTTTCTTTTTTTGTGAAACAGAATAAAAAAGAATACGAAATGGA
CTTTTTCACACATTTTCGTTACTTTTCCAGAAAAAAACGAAGCTCTAGCCATGGAAGTTTGAATTGAAAA
CCTAAACCCCGATGTGTATTCATTTGAGCTTAAGCCTAAGCCTAATTCTACGCCTAAGCATAAGCCTAAG
CCTATGTTCAAGCCTAAGCCAAATTGTAGAACGTTACCAAAAGATCAAACCTATTTTTCCTACAGAAAAG
GTCTAATGATAACTGTTAAGCGAGAGACAAGGAGAGATATATATCAAAAACTAGCCCAAACTGTGATTAA
CATCTATTAACTGACCTCAAAAAAAAAAATAGTAGAGATTAAATACTGCTCAAAAAGTTTCTTGGAAAAG
TAAATTGTTAGGTTTCTGGGGCCTGTAAAACTGGACCGAGTTTTGAAGAATTTTTTTAACTTTTCAAAGT
TTGGCGTCACTGAAAGCTTTATATTGTACATGTTCCACCAATTTTCTTTTGTATCCGTTTTTTCTGTCTC
AAAACGGAGCTCGAGCCCATGACGTGTGGATACCGTGAGAATCCGCCCAATTCCTTCACATCGATCTCAT
ATTTCTTTCCCAGTTTATATTGAATTCCCGTTGAATTGCGGCTTTGCAGGGGAGAAGATGTGCGTCTTTA
TATTTTTTTTTCTATCCTTACCCGCCGTGAATCCGGCTCGAATTGAGCCAATTTTTATGAATAGTAGAGC
TAATTGACTTCGTCTCCCTAGAATTGATGAGGTAAAGCTCGTGGGGAGATATGGAGATTTTTCGATTTTT
TTTCCAGTAATTTTCAGTTCAAAATTTGAGCTTTTGAGCAGGAGTTTTGAGATTTGTGCCAAAATTTCCT
ATTATTTTTTCAAATATTTTTGCTTTTGTAAAAAAGGTGTAGTAGAAGTTTTGTAGTGCCACTATTTTTT
TTTTGAAAATTATGTTTTGGCGGAAAGTTCTTTAAAAAAGTTAATCAAAATTTTTGGCGCTTTAGTCAAA
TTAATTTTCTGGCAAAAATATTAGTAATTTTGGCGTGAGTTCAATTTTCCCATTCTTAAAATTTCACACA
ATTAAGAATTTTAAGATTTGGGTTTTTTTTTCAACAAAAAATCAAATATTTACATGAAAATTCGGCGGGA
AATAAAAAAAAATATTCCGATTCAATGTGTGAATAACTTTTTGCGGGGAATTCAAATTTGCATTATTTAA
ACTTTTTTTAAGCTCGAAAAATTGAAATTCTTAAATAAATAAATAAAATTTTCCTCGAATTTTGAATGTT
TCGATTTTTTAGCGTTATTTTTTCAAAATTTCCACTAAAACTCTAGTTCTAAAGTTCTAAAACTTTAAAA
ACTTCCTAATGTTGTGGTCTTGTGTTTTTTTGGCAGCGATTTCCAAATTTCTGAAATTCCAACAAAAAAA
CCACTACGTCAGTTTGCATATCCAACCCCCCCCCCCCCCCCCCCCCCTCTGAGCCAATCAATCATGTGCA
TTTTGAATTGGCGCCAAGGCAATCTTCGTAAAAAATAACAATAGAGTCATCCCTCAGAACAGAAAAGAAA
CCCGCCCGGGGGCTCAAATACACATGTCATTTTTCTTTTTTCGCCTGATTTTTAGCCTAAATTAGTGTTT
AGCAATTTTTTAAGGTAACTCGGTGGAGTCATTTGAACTTTTTAAACTAAAATTTCAGAAAAAATTCTTT
TTTTTTGTCAAAAAATAATTTTCCCGCCGGAATTTTTCAAAAAAATAATTTTTATTTTATTTTTCAAGTT
CCTTGTTTCCTCTTTATTTTTTTATTTTGCCCCCAAAAGTTTTACACTAAAATATTTAATTTTCAGGTAA
TTCATCGAAAGTCTTTCTATTTTCCGCATCTCTTGTTCAAGGGATTGGCCAAAGGACCCAAAGGTATGTT
TCGAATGATACTAACATAACATAGAACATTTTCAGGAGGACCCTTGGCTAGCGTCGACGGTACCGGTCAG
ATATCACTCGAGGAGCTCCCGAGATCTTCAGCGCTCAGCATTCGTAGAATTGTAAGTTTAAACTTTCTCA
TACTAACTAACGCGCTCTATTTAAATTTTCAGAATTCCAACTGAGCGCCGGTCGCTACCATTACCAACTT
GTCTGGTGTCAAAAATAATAGGGGCCGCTGTCATCAGAGTAAGTTTAAACTGAGTTCTACTAACTAACGA
GTAATATTTAAATTTTCAGCATCTCGCGCCCGTGCCTCTGACTTCTAAGTCCAATTACTCTTCAACATCC
CTACATGCTCTTTCTCCCTGTGCTCCCACCCCCTATTTTTGTTATTATCAAAAAACTTCTCTTAATTTCT
TTGTTTTTTAGCTTCTTTTAAGTCACCTCTAACAATGAAATTGTGTAGATTCAAAAATAGAATTAATTCG
TAATAAAAAGTCGAAAAAAATTGTGCTCCCTCCCCCCATTAATAATAATTCTATCCCAAAATCTACACAA
TGTTCTGTGTACACTTCTTATGTTTTTTACTTCTGATAAATTTTTTTGAAACATCATAGAAAAAACCGCA
CACAAAATACCTTATCATATGTTACGTTTCAGTTTATGACCGCAATTTTTATTTCTTCGCACGTCTGGGC
CTCTCATGACGTCAAATCATGCTCATCGTGAAAAAGTTTTGGAGTATTTTTGGAATTTTTCAATCAAGTG
AAAGTTTATGAAATTAATTTTCCTGCTTTTGCTTTTTGGGGTTTCCCCTATTGTTTGTCAAGATTTCGAG
GACGGCGTTTTTCTTGCTAAAATCACAAGTATTGATGAGCACGATGCAAGAAAGATCGGAAGAAGGTTTG
GGTTTGAGGCTCAGTGGAAGGTGAGTAGAAGTTGATAATTTGAAAGTGGAGTAGTGTCTATGGGGTTTTT
GCCTTAAATGACAGAATACATTCCCAATATACCAAACATAACTGTTTCCTACTAGTCGGCCGTACGGGCC
CTTTCGTCTCGCGCGTTTCGGTGATGACGGTGAAAACCTCTGACACATGCAGCTCCCGGAGACGGTCACA
GCTTGTCTGTAAGCGGATGCCGGGAGCAGACAAGCCCGTCAGGGCGCGTCAGCGGGTGTTGGCGGGTGTC
GGGGCTGGCTTAACTATGCGGCATCAGAGCAGATTGTACTGAGAGTGCACCATATGCGGTGTGAAATACC
GCACAGATGCGTAAGGAGAAAATACCGCATCAGGCGGCCTTAAGGGCCTCGTGATACGCCTATTTTTATA
GGTTAATGTCATGATAATAATGGTTTCTTAGACGTCAGGTGGCACTTTTCGGGGAAATGTGCGCGGAACC
CCTATTTGTTTATTTTTCTAAATACATTCAAATATGTATCCGCTCATGAGACAATAACCCTGATAAATGC
TTCAATAATATTGAAAAAGGAAGAGTATGAGTATTCAACATTTCCGTGTCGCCCTTATTCCCTTTTTTGC
GGCATTTTGCCTTCCTGTTTTTGCTCACCCAGAAACGCTGGTGAAAGTAAAAGATGCTGAAGATCAGTTG
GGTGCACGAGTGGGTTACATCGAACTGGATCTCAACAGCGGTAAGATCCTTGAGAGTTTTCGCCCCGAAG
AACGTTTTCCAATGATGAGCACTTTTAAAGTTCTGCTATGTGGCGCGGTATTATCCCGTATTGACGCCGG
GCAAGAGCAACTCGGTCGCCGCATACACTATTCTCAGAATGACTTGGTTGAGTACTCACCAGTCACAGAA
AAGCATCTTACGGATGGCATGACAGTAAGAGAATTATGCAGTGCTGCCATAACCATGAGTGATAACACTG
CGGCCAACTTACTTCTGACAACGATCGGAGGACCGAAGGAGCTAACCGCTTTTTTGCACAACATGGGGGA
TCATGTAACTCGCCTTGATCGTTGGGAACCGGAGCTGAATGAAGCCATACCAAACGACGAGCGTGACACC
ACGATGCCTGTAGCAATGGCAACAACGTTGCGCAAACTATTAACTGGCGAACTACTTACTCTAGCTTCCC
GGCAACAATTAATAGACTGGATGGAGGCGGATAAAGTTGCAGGACCACTTCTGCGCTCGGCCCTTCCGGC
TGGCTGGTTTATTGCTGATAAATCTGGAGCCGGTGAGCGTGGGTCTCGCGGTATCATTGCAGCACTGGGG
CCAGATGGTAAGCCCTCCCGTATCGTAGTTATCTACACGACGGGGAGTCAGGCAACTATGGATGAACGAA
ATAGACAGATCGCTGAGATAGGTGCCTCACTGATTAAGCATTGGTAACTGTCAGACCAAGTTTACTCATA
TATACTTTAGATTGATTTAAAACTTCATTTTTAATTTAAAAGGATCTAGGTGAAGATCCTTTTTGATAAT
CTCATGACCAAAATCCCTTAACGTGAGTTTTCGTTCCACTGAGCGTCAGACCCCGTAGAAAAGATCAAAG
GATCTTCTTGAGATCCTTTTTTTCTGCGCGTAATCTGCTGCTTGCAAACAAAAAAACCACCGCTACCAGC
GGTGGTTTGTTTGCCGGATCAAGAGCTACCAACTCTTTTTCCGAAGGTAACTGGCTTCAGCAGAGCGCAG
ATACCAAATACTGTTCTTCTAGTGTAGCCGTAGTTAGGCCACCACTTCAAGAACTCTGTAGCACCGCCTA
CATACCTCGCTCTGCTAATCCTGTTACCAGTGGCTGCTGCCAGTGGCGATAAGTCGTGTCTTACCGGGTT
GGACTCAAGACGATAGTTACCGGATAAGGCGCAGCGGTCGGGCTGAACGGGGGGTTCGTGCACACAGCCC
AGCTTGGAGCGAACGACCTACACCGAACTGAGATACCTACAGCGTGAGCTATGAGAAAGCGCCACGCTTC
CCGAAGGGAGAAAGGCGGACAGGTATCCGGTAAGCGGCAGGGTCGGAACAGGAGAGCGCACGAGGGAGCT
TCCAGGGGGAAACGCCTGGTATCTTTATAGTCCTGTCGGGTTTCGCCACCTCTGACTTGAGCGTCGATTT
TTGTGATGCTCGTCAGGGGGGCGGAGCCTATGGAAAAACGCCAGCAACGCGGCCTTTTTACGGTTCCTGG
CCTTTTGCTGGCCTTTTGCTCACATGTTCTTTCCTGCGTTATCCCCTGATTCTGTGGATAACCGTATTAC
CGCCTTTGAGTGAGCTGATACCGCTCGCCGCAGCCGAACGACCGAGCGCAGCGAGTCAGTGAGCGAGGAA
GCGGAAGAGCGCCCAATACGCAAACCGCCTCTCCCCGCGCGTTGGCCGATTCATTAATGCAGCTGGCACG
ACAGGTTTCCCGACTGGAAAGCGGGCAGTGAGCGCAACGCAATTAATGTGAGTTAGCTCACTCATTAGGC
ACCCCAGGCTTTACACTTTATGCTTCCGGCTCGTATGTTGTGTGGAATTGTGAGCGGATAACAATTTCAC
ACAGGAAACAGCTATGACCATGATTACGCCAAGCTGTAAGTTTAAACATGATCTTACTAACTAACTATTC
TCATTTAAATTTTCAGAGCTTAAAAATGGCTGAAATCACTCACAACGATGGATACGCTAACAACTTGGAA
ATGAAAT
Features (pLannotate 1.2.2; 12 found; start..end, strand, type, name):
   2826..2847    -  promoter       chicken β-actin promoter (fragment): contains a 21-bp deletion relative to the standard chicken β-actin promoter
   3075..3096    +  terminator     tbb-2 terminator (fragment): tbb-2; transcription terminator for the C. elegans tubulin beta-2 gene
   4068..4220    +  CDS            aex-5 (fragment): AEX5_CAEEL - Also known as kpc-3 From Caenorhabditis elegans.
   4348..4383    +  CDS            rop (fragment): Rop protein, which maintains plasmids at low copy number; rop
   4485..4584    +  misc_feature   bom (fragment): basis of mobility region from pBR322
   4682..4786    +  promoter       AmpR promoter: bla
   4787..5647    +  CDS            AmpR: β-lactamase; bla; confers resistance to ampicillin, carbenicillin, and related antibiotics
   5818..6406    +  rep_origin     ori: high-copy-number ColE1/pMB1/pBR322/pUC origin of replication
   6589..6681    +  CDS            lacI (fragment): lac repressor; lacI; The lac repressor binds to the lac operator to inhibit transcription in E. coli. This inhibition can be relieved by adding lactose or isopropyl-β-D-thiogalactopyranoside (IPTG).
   6694..6715    +  protein_bind   CAP binding site: CAP binding activates transcription in the presence of cAMP. E. coli catabolite activator protein
   6730..6760    +  promoter       lac promoter: promoter for the E. coli lac operon
   6768..6784    +  protein_bind   lac operator: The lac repressor binds to the lac operator to inhibit transcription in E. coli. This inhibition can be relieved by adding lactose or isopropyl-β-D-thiogalactopyranoside (IPTG). lac repressor encoded by lacI
