[The description below was written by a language model from this plasmid's Addgene catalogue record and pLannotate feature annotations shown in this document.]
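Description:
KG#94 is an empty C. elegans expression vector built on a pUC-type backbone, designed to drive a cloned cDNA in cholinergic neurons of the head, ventral nerve cord and tail. Although catalogued as a bacterial expression plasmid, E. coli serves only for propagation: the plasmid carries a high-copy ColE1/pUC origin and an ampicillin resistance gene (β-lactamase with its own promoter), along with residual lac promoter/operator, CAP site and small rop, bom and lacI fragments left over from the cloning backbone.

The payload is a roughly 3.2 kb unc-17 promoter, covering the cha-1/unc-17 upstream region down to the first half of the shared, untranslated first exon. It includes the "beta site", so expression occurs in most cholinergic cells, though the depositor notes it is still missing from VC neurons and some cholinergic head and tail neurons. Downstream lies a multiple cloning site with several unique restriction sites, followed by the roughly 940 bp unc-54 3' control region with its polyadenylation signal. This MCS and 3' segment came from a Fire Lab body wall muscle vector and replaced the GFP/3' cassette of the parent plasmid. The expression construct contains three synthetic introns (one in the 5' UTR, one just upstream of the unc-54 3' end and one within it), intended to give more uniform and robust expression, particularly of intronless cDNAs. The 3' region can be swapped for a GFP, YFP or CFP plus unc-54 3' fragment to make C-terminal fusions.

The automated feature tables (about 6.9 kb, for both the depositor and sequenced records) annotate only the backbone elements. They do not label the unc-17 promoter or unc-54 region, and the very short chicken β-actin, tbb-2 and aex-5 hits in the insert region are probably incidental matches.
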