Addgene plasmid #110931: KG#94
Purpose: Expresses proteins in C. elegans cholinergic neurons in head, ventral nerve cord, and tail
Depositing lab: Kenneth Miller. Depositing organization: Oklahoma Medical Research Foundation. Publication: Trio's Rho-specific GEF domain is the missing Galpha q effector in C. elegans. Williams SL, Lutz S, Charlie NK, Vettel C, Ailion M, Coco C, Tesmer JJ, Jorgensen EM, Wieland T, Miller KG. Genes Dev. 2007 Nov 1;21(21):2731-46. doi: 10.1101/gad.1592007. Epub 2007 Oct 17. PubMed 17942708.
Backbone
  Vector backbone: pUC
  Backbone size w/o insert (bp): 2632
  Vector type: Bacterial Expression
Growth in bacteria
  Bacterial resistance: Ampicillin, 100 μg/mL
  Growth temperature: 37°C
  Growth strain: DH5alpha
  Copy number: High Copy
Gene/Insert 1
  Gene/Insert name: unc-17 promoter
  Species: C. elegans (nematode)
  Insert size (bp): 3244
  Cloning method: Unknown
  Sequencing primers: 5′ Unknown
Gene/Insert 2
  Gene/Insert name: unc-54 3' control region
  Species: C. elegans (nematode)
  Insert size (bp): 940
  Cloning method: Unknown
  Sequencing primers: 5′ Unknown
Terms and licenses: Academic/Nonprofit Terms; Industry Terms: Not Available to Industry
Depositor comments: Unique multi-cloning sites: Nhe I, Sal I, Kpn I/ Age I/ Eco RV, Bgl II Used Apa I/ Msc I to cut out the ~1900 bp GFP/ 3' control region from RM#349p, leaving the 5900 bp vector fragment containing the unc-17 full promoter + remaining vector sequences. To this vector fragment, we ligated the 1079 bp Apa I/ Msc I fragment cut from pPD96.52 (C. elegans body wall muscle expression vector). Picked 6 colonies for minipreps. Chose 1 clone with correct size insert and made glycerol stock. Features of the expression construct: This is a C. elegans expression vector with the unc-17 3.2 Kb promoter + a large MCS for cloning in cDNAs. Includes cha-1/unc-17 upstream region from Sna-1 (=Bst1107 I = GTA/TAC) down to first half of the 66 bp first exon (which is common to unc-17 and cha-1 transcripts but is not translated). Includes beta site so that expression occurs in most cholinergic cells. Expression still missing from VC's and some cholinergic head and tail neurons. In this construct the GFP/ 3' control region of RM#349p is replaced with the MCS II + 3' control region of pPD96.52. This includes the unc-54 3' end including the poly A addition signal, and 3 introns (1 in 5' UTR, 1 just upstream of the unc-54 3' end, and 1 inserted in the unc-54 3' end). These introns help provide more uniform and robust expression, especially if you are expressing a cDNA with no introns as opposed to a gene with introns. Note: this vector can be converted to a vector that fuses GFP, YFP, or CFP onto the C-terminus of the protein as follows: Remove the ~1000 bp (Kpn I or Age I) + (Spe I or BsiW I [expensive, 55 C cutter with 50% activity at 37 C; heat inactivate 80 C] or Apa I) fragment containing the unc-54 3’ control region from this plasmid and replace it with the ~1800 bp like-digested fragment containing 3-intron S65C GFP (see pPD94.81 in Fire Lab plasmids), YFP (see pPD136.64 in Fire Lab plasmids) or CFP (see pPD136.61 in Fire Lab plasmids) + the unc-54 3’ UTR and control region. Note if Spe I is used to cut these Fire Lab vectors, you get 3 bands: 1100, 1800, and 4000 (total size 6.9 Kb). The 1800 bp band is the XFP-containing band. For C-terminal fusions, remember to leave the stop codon off of the upstream protein. For the above-mentioned Fire Lab vectors, the reading frame for the downstream XFP relative to the Kpn I and Age I sites is as follows (triplets are the reading frame codons): Kpn I G GTA CCG GT Age I Alternatively, use Gibson Assembly/ NEBuilder to insert any genetically encoded fluorescent protein at the N- or C-terminus of your protein.
How to cite: KG#94 was a gift from Kenneth Miller (Addgene plasmid # 110931 ; http://n2t.net/addgene:110931 ; RRID:Addgene_110931)
